>Addgene plasmid #66001 | J23116_EB | depositor full sequence | sequence record 114098 | J23116_EB sequence 2143 bps
GCTTTTGACAGCTAGCTCAGTCCTAGGGACTATGCTAGCTACTAGAGACCTACTAGTAGCGGCCGCTGCA
GGCTTCCTCGCTCACTGACTCGCTGCGCTCGGTCGTTCGGCTGCGGCGAGCGGTATCAGCTCACTCAAAG
GCGGTAATACGGTTATCCACAGAATCAGGGGATAACGCAGGAAAGAACATGTGAGCAAAAGGCCAGCAAA
AGGCCAGGAACCGTAAAAAGGCCGCGTTGCTGGCGTTTTTCCACAGGCTCCGCCCCCCTGACGAGCATCA
CAAAAATCGACGCTCAAGTCAGAGGTGGCGAAACCCGACAGGACTATAAAGATACCAGGCGTTTCCCCCT
GGAAGCTCCCTCGTGCGCTCTCCTGTTCCGACCCTGCCGCTTACCGGATACCTGTCCGCCTTTCTCCCTT
CGGGAAGCGTGGCGCTTTCTCATAGCTCACGCTGTAGGTATCTCAGTTCGGTGTAGGTCGTTCGCTCCAA
GCTGGGCTGTGTGCACGAACCCCCCGTTCAGCCCGACCGCTGCGCCTTATCCGGTAACTATCGTCTTGAG
TCCAACCCGGTAAGACACGACTTATCGCCACTGGCAGCAGCCACTGGTAACAGGATTAGCAGAGCGAGGT
ATGTAGGCGGTGCTACAGAGTTCTTGAAGTGGTGGCCTAACTACGGCTACACTAGAAGAACAGTATTTGG
TATCTGCGCTCTGCTGAAGCCAGTTACCTTCGGAAAAAGAGTTGGTAGCTCTTGATCCGGCAAACAAACC
ACCGCTGGTAGCGGTGGTTTTTTTGTTTGCAAGCAGCAGATTACGCGCAGAAAAAAAGGATCTCAAGAAG
ATCCTTTGATCTTTTCTACGGGGTCTGACGCTCAGTGGAACGAAAACTCACGTTAAGGGATTTTGGTCAT
GAGATTATCAAAAAGGATCTTCACCTAGATCCTTTTAAATTAAAAATGAAGTTTTAAATCAATCTAAAGT
ATATATGAGTAAACTTGGTCTGACAGTTACCAATGCTTAATCAGTGAGGCACCTATCTCAGCGATCTGTC
TATTTCGTTCATCCATAGTTGCCTGACTCCCCGTCGTGTAGATAACTACGATACGGGAGGGCTTACCATC
TGGCCCCAGTGCTGCAATGATACCGCGCGACCCACGCTCACCGGCTCCAGATTTATCAGCAATAAACCAG
CCAGCCGGAAGGGCCGAGCGCAGAAGTGGTCCTGCAACTTTATCCGCCTCCATCCAGTCTATTAATTGTT
GCCGGGAAGCTAGAGTAAGTAGTTCGCCAGTTAATAGTTTGCGCAACGTTGTTGCCATTGCTACAGGCAT
CGTGGTGTCACGCTCGTCGTTTGGTATGGCTTCATTCAGCTCCGGTTCCCAACGATCAAGGCGAGTTACA
TGATCCCCCATGTTGTGCAAAAAAGCGGTTAGCTCCTTCGGTCCTCCGATCGTTGTCAGAAGTAAGTTGG
CCGCAGTGTTATCACTCATGGTTATGGCAGCACTGCATAATTCTCTTACTGTCATGCCATCCGTAAGATG
CTTTTCTGTGACTGGTGAGTACTCAACCAAGTCATTCTGAGAATAGTGTATGCGGCGACCGAGTTGCTCT
TGCCCGGCGTCAATACGGGATAATACCGCGCCACATAGCAGAACTTTAAAAGTGCTCATCATTGGAAAAC
GTTCTTCGGGGCGAAAACTCTCAAGGATCTTACCGCTGTTGAGATCCAGTTCGATGTAACCCACTCGTGC
ACCCAACTGATCTTCAGCATCTTTTACTTTCACCAGCGTTTCTGGGTGAGCAAAAACAGGAAGGCAAAAT
GCCGCAAAAAAGGGAATAAGGGCGACACGGAAATGTTGAATACTCATACTCTTCCTTTTTCAATATTATT
GAAGCATTTATCAGGGTTATTGTCTCATGAGCGGATACATATTTGAATGTATTTAGAAAAATAAACAAAT
AGGGGTTCCGCGCACATTTCCCCGAAAAGTGCCACCTGACGTCTAAGAAACCATTATTATCATGACATTA
ACCTATAAAAATAGGCGTATCACGAGGCAGAATTTCAGATAAAAAAAATCCTTAGCTTTCGCTAAGGATG
ATTTCTGGAATTCGCGGCCGCTTCTAGAGACTAGTGGGTCTCA
Features (pLannotate 1.2.2; 7 found; start..end, strand, type, name):
      5..27      +  promoter       J23119(SpeI) promoter (fragment): bacterial promoter (Registry of Standard Biological Parts BBa J23119) modified to end with an SpeI site
     51..71      +  misc_feature   BioBrick suffix: universal suffix for all parts
    248..836     -  rep_origin     ori: high-copy-number ColE1/pMB1/pBR322/pUC origin of replication
   1007..1867    -  CDS            AmpR: β-lactamase; bla; confers resistance to ampicillin, carbenicillin, and related antibiotics
   1868..1972    -  promoter       AmpR promoter: bla
   2062..2105    -  terminator     bacterial terminator: putative bacterial transcription terminator
   2108..2129    +  misc_feature   BioBrick prefix: BioBrick prefix for parts that do not start with "ATG"
