[The description below was written by a language model from this plasmid's Addgene catalogue record and pLannotate feature annotations shown in this document.]
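Description:
J23116_EB is a small (about 2.1 kb) synthetic-biology plasmid from the CIDAR MoClo part library for E. coli. It is a Level 0 "basic part" vector carrying a single promoter in the DVA destination vector backbone. It is propagated in standard E. coli cloning strains using a ColE1/pMB1/pUC-type origin of replication. Selection is with ampicillin, through a β-lactamase (AmpR) gene driven by its native bla promoter. The catalogue lists copy number as unknown, although the annotated origin is of the high-copy class.

The payload is J23116, a synthetic constitutive promoter from the Anderson series, recorded as a low-strength member of that family. The automated annotation labels the short promoter region as a fragment of J23119. This fits the Anderson promoters being close sequence variants of that consensus parent, so the hit reflects similarity rather than the part's actual identity. The "EB" suffix and the notation [E:J23116:B] indicate the MoClo fusion sites flanking the part. In Type IIS (Golden Gate-style) assembly, these sites define the overhangs released on digestion and so fix the part's position and orientation relative to its neighbours. An E-B promoter would therefore open a transcription unit whose upstream junction is E rather than the usual first-position site, which allows ordered multi-unit designs. The backbone also retains BioBrick prefix and suffix sequences around the part and a putative bacterial terminator upstream that insulates the insert. The feature table does not annotate the Type IIS recognition sites. The plasmid is used as a modular promoter source for combinatorial assembly of E. coli genetic circuits that need weak constitutive expression.
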