Addgene plasmid #66001: J23116_EB
Purpose: MoClo Basic Part: Constitutive promoter - Anderson series - low strength [E:J23116:B]
Depositing lab: Douglas Densmore. Depositing organization: Boston University Main Campus. Publication: CIDAR MoClo: Improved MoClo Assembly Standard and New E. coli Part Library Enable Rapid Combinatorial Design for Synthetic and Traditional Biology. Iverson SV, Haddock TL, Beal J, Densmore DM. ACS Synth Biol. 2016 Jan 15;5(1):99-103. doi: 10.1021/acssynbio.5b00124. Epub 2015 Nov 4. PubMed 26479688.
Backbone
  Vector backbone: DVA
  Vector type: Synthetic Biology
Growth in bacteria
  Bacterial resistance: Ampicillin, 100 μg/mL
  Growth temperature: 37°C
  Growth strain: DH5alpha
  Copy number: Unknown
Gene/Insert
  Gene/Insert name: Constitutive promoter (alt name: Basic Part - Promoter)
  Species: Synthetic
  Cloning method: Unknown
Terms and licenses: Academic/Nonprofit Terms; Industry Terms: Not Available to Industry
How to cite: J23116_EB was a gift from Douglas Densmore (Addgene plasmid # 66001 ; http://n2t.net/addgene:66001 ; RRID:Addgene_66001)
