>Addgene plasmid #66001 | J23116_EB | addgene partial sequence | sequence record 114097 | MoCloR 5'-gccacctgacgtctaagaaacc-3'
ATAGGCGTATCACGAGGCAGAATTTCAGATAAAAAAAATCCTTAGCTTTCGCTAAGGATGATTTCTGGAA
TTCGCGGCCGCTTCTAGAGACTAGTGGGTCTCAGCTTTTGACAGCTAGCTCAGTCCTAGGGACTATGCTA
GCTACTAGAGACCTACTAGTAGCGGCCGCTGCAGGCTTCCTCGCTCACTGACTCGCTGCGCTCGGTCGTT
CGGCTGCGGCGAGCGGTATCAGCTCACTCAAAGGCGGTAATACGGTTATCCACAGAATCAGGGGATAACG
CAGGAAAGAACATGTGAGCAAAAGGCCAGCAAAAGGCCAGGAACCGTAAAAAGGCCGCGTTGCTGGCGTT
TTTCCACAGGCTCCGCCCCCCTGACGAGCATCACAAAAATCGACGCTCAAGTCAGAGGTGGCGAAACCCG
ACAGGACTATAAAGATACCAGGCGTTTCCCCCTGGAAGCTCCCTCGTGCGCTCTCCTGTTCCGACCCTGC
CGCTTACCGGATACCTGTCCGCCTTTCTCCCTTCGGGAAGCGTGGCGCTTTCTCATAGCTCACGCTGTAG
GTATCTCAGTTCGGTGTAGGTCGTTCGCTCCAAGCTGGGCTGTGTGCACGAACCCCCCGTTCAGCCCGAC
CGCTGCGCCTTATCCGGTAACTATCGTCTTGAGTCCAACCCGGTAAGACACGACTTATCGCCACTGGCAG
CAGCCACTGGTAACAGGATTAGCAGAGCGAGGTATGTAGGCGGTGCTACAGAGTTCTTGAAGTGGTGGCC
TAACTACGGCTACACTAGAAGAACAGTATTTGGTATCTGCGCTCTGCTGAAGCCAGTTACCTTCGGAA
